LOCUS       Exported 10375 bp ds-DNA circular SYN 12-MAY-2021
DEFINITION  Expresses HF-BE3-NLS with an N-terminal His Tag (His6) for bacterial
            expression.
ACCESSION   .
VERSION     .
KEYWORDS    pET42b-HF-BE3
SOURCE      synthetic DNA construct
  ORGANISM  synthetic DNA construct
REFERENCE   1 (bases 1 to 10375)
  AUTHORS   Rees HA, Komor AC, Yeh WH, Caetano-Lopes J, Warman M, Edge ASB, Liu
            DR
  TITLE     Improving the DNA specificity and applicability of base editing
            through protein engineering and protein delivery.
  JOURNAL   Nat Commun. 2017 Jun 6;8:15790. doi: 10.1038/ncomms15790.
  PUBMED    28585549
REFERENCE   2 (bases 1 to 10375)
  AUTHORS   .
  TITLE     Direct Submission
  JOURNAL   Exported May 12, 2021 from SnapGene Server 1.1.58
            http://www.snapgene.com
FEATURES             Location/Qualifiers
     source          1..10375
                     /organism="synthetic DNA construct"
                     /mol_type="other DNA"
     CDS             21..38
                     /codon_start=1
                     /product="6xHis affinity tag"
                     /label=6xHis
                     /translation="HHHHHH"
     CDS             39..722
                     /codon_start=1
                     /product="cytidine deaminase (C to U editing enzyme) from
                     rat"
                     /label=APOBEC-1
                     /note="can use ssDNA as a substrate (Komor et al., 2016)"
                     /translation="SSETGPVAVDPTLRRRIEPHEFEVFFDPRELRKETCLLYEINWGG
                     RHSIWRHTSQNTNKHVEVNFIEKFTTERYFCPNTRCSITWFLSWSPCGECSRAITEFLS
                     RYPHVTLFIYIARLYHHADPRNRQGLRDLISSGVTIQIMTEQESGYCWRNFVNYSPSNE
                     AHWPRYPHLWVRLYVLELYCIILGLPPCLNILRRKQPQLTFFTIALQSCHYQRLPPHIL
                     WATGLK"
     CDS             4884..5132
                     /codon_start=1
                     /product="uracil-DNA glycosylase inhibitor from a Bacillus
                     subtilis bacteriophage (Mol et al., 1995)"
                     /label=UGI
                     /translation="TNLSDIIEKETGKQLVIQESILMLPEEVEEVIGNKPESDILVHTA
                     YDESTDENVMLLTSDAPEYKPWALVIQDSNGENKIKML"
     CDS             5145..5165
                     /codon_start=1
                     /product="nuclear localization signal of SV40 (simian virus
                     40) large T antigen"
                     /label=SV40 NLS
                     /translation="PKKKRKV"
     primer_bind     complement(5231..5249)
                     /label=T7 Term
                     /note="T7 terminator, reverse primer"
     terminator      5245..5292
                     /label=T7 terminator
                     /note="transcription terminator for bacteriophage T7 RNA
                     polymerase"
     rep_origin      5329..5784
                     /direction=RIGHT
                     /label=f1 ori
                     /note="f1 bacteriophage origin of replication; arrow
                     indicates direction of (+) strand synthesis"
     primer_bind     complement(5416..5435)
                     /label=F1ori-R
                     /note="F1 origin, reverse primer"
     primer_bind     5626..5647
                     /label=F1ori-F
                     /note="F1 origin, forward primer"
     CDS             complement(5876..6691)
                     /codon_start=1
                     /gene="aph(3')-Ia"
                     /product="aminoglycoside phosphotransferase"
                     /label=KanR
                     /note="confers resistance to kanamycin in bacteria or G418
                     (Geneticin(R)) in eukaryotes"
                     /translation="MSHIQRETSCSRPRLNSNMDADLYGYKWARDNVGQSGATIYRLYG
                     KPDAPELFLKHGKGSVANDVTDEMVRLNWLTEFMPLPTIKHFIRTPDDAWLLTTAIPGK
                     TAFQVLEEYPDSGENIVDALAVFLRRLHSIPVCNCPFNSDRVFRLAQAQSRMNNGLVDA
                     SDFDDERNGWPVEQVWKEMHKLLPFSPDSVVTHGDFSLDNLIFDEGKLIGCIDVGRVGI
                     ADRYQDLAILWNCLGEFSPSLQKRLFQKYGIDNPDMNKLQFHLMLDEFF"
     primer_bind     6599..6618
                     /label=Kan-R
                     /note="Kanamycin resistance gene, reverse primer"
     primer_bind     6683..6702
                     /label=pENTR-R
                     /note="pENTR vectors, reverse primer"
     rep_origin      6813..7401
                     /direction=RIGHT
                     /label=ori
                     /note="high-copy-number ColE1/pMB1/pBR322/pUC origin of
                     replication"
     primer_bind     7302..7321
                     /label=pBR322ori-F
                     /note="pBR322 origin, forward primer"
     primer_bind     7555..7572
                     /label=L4440
                     /note="L4440 vector, forward primer"
     misc_feature    7587..7726
                     /label=bom
                     /note="basis of mobility region from pBR322"
     primer_bind     complement(7652..7671)
                     /label=pRS-marker
                     /note="pRS vectors, use to sequence yeast selectable
                     marker"
     primer_bind     7812..7834
                     /label=pGEX 3'
                     /note="pGEX vectors, reverse primer"
     CDS             complement(7828..8019)
                     /codon_start=1
                     /gene="rop"
                     /product="Rop protein, which maintains plasmids at low copy
                     number"
                     /label=rop
                     /translation="MTKQEKTALNMARFIRSQTLTLLEKLNELDADEQADICESLHDHA
                     YELYRSCLARFGDDGENL"
     CDS             complement(8828..9910)
                     /codon_start=1
                     /gene="lacI"
                     /product="lac repressor"
                     /label=lacI
                     /note="The lac repressor binds to the lac operator to
                     inhibit transcription in E. coli. This inhibition can be
                     relieved by adding lactose or
                     isopropyl-beta-D-thiogalactopyranoside (IPTG)."
                     /translation="MKPVTLYDVAEYAGVSYQTVSRVVNHASHVSAKTREKVEAAMAEL
                     NYIPNRVAQQLAGKQLLLIGVATSSLALHAPSQIVAAIKSRADQLGASVVVSMVERSGV
                     EACKAAVHNLLAQRVSGLIINYPLDDQDAIAVEAACTNVPALFLDVSDQTPINSIIFSH
                     EDGTRLGVEHLVALGHQQIALLAGPLSSVSARLRLAGWHKYLTRNQIQPIAEREGDWSA
                     MSGFQQTMQMLNEGIVPTAMLVANDQMALGAMRAITESGLRVGADISVVGYDDTEDSSC
                     YIPPLTTIKQDFRLLGQTSVDRLLQLSQGQAVKGNQLLPVSLVKRKTTLAPNTQTASPR
                     ALADSLMQLARQVSRLESWQ"
     primer_bind     9872..9891
                     /label=LacI-R
                     /note="LacI, reverse primer"
     promoter        complement(9911..9988)
                     /gene="lacI"
                     /label=lacI promoter
     primer_bind     10194..10213
                     /label=pBRrevBam
                     /note="pBR322 vectors, tet region, downstream of BamHI,
                     reverse primer"
     primer_bind     10297..10316
                     /label=T7
                     /note="T7 promoter, forward primer"
     promoter        10297..10315
                     /label=T7 promoter
                     /note="promoter for bacteriophage T7 RNA polymerase"
     protein_bind    10316..10340
                     /label=lac operator
                     /bound_moiety="lac repressor encoded by lacI"
                     /note="The lac repressor binds to the lac operator to
                     inhibit transcription in E. coli. This inhibition can be
                     relieved by adding lactose or
                     isopropyl-beta-D-thiogalactopyranoside (IPTG)."
     RBS             10355..2
                     /note="efficient ribosome binding site from bacteriophage
                     T7 gene 10 (Olins and Rangwala, 1989)"
ORIGIN
        1 gatataccat gggcagcagt catcatcatc accatcactc ttctgaaacc ggtccggttg
       61 cggttgaccc gaccctgcgt cgtcgtatcg aaccgcacga attcgaagtt ttcttcgacc
      121 cgcgtgaact gcgtaaagaa acctgcctgc tgtacgaaat caactggggt ggtcgtcact
      181 ctatctggcg tcacacctct cagaacacca acaaacacgt tgaagttaac ttcatcgaaa
      241 aattcaccac cgaacgttac ttctgcccga acacccgttg ctctatcacc tggttcctgt
      301 cttggtctcc gtgcggtgaa tgctctcgtg cgatcaccga attcctgtct cgttacccgc
      361 acgttaccct gttcatctac atcgcgcgtc tgtaccacca cgcggacccg cgtaaccgtc
      421 agggtctgcg tgacctgatc tcttctggtg ttaccatcca gatcatgacc gaacaggaat
      481 ctggttactg ctggcgtaac ttcgttaact actctccgtc taacgaagcg cactggccgc
      541 gttacccgca cctgtgggtt cgtctgtacg ttctggaact gtactgcatc atcctgggtc
      601 tgccgccgtg cctgaacatc ctgcgtcgta aacagccgca gctgaccttc ttcaccatcg
      661 cgctgcagtc ttgccactac cagcgtctgc cgccgcacat cctgtgggcg accggtctga
      721 aatccggtag cgaaacaccg gggacttcag aatcggccac cccggagtct gataagaaat
      781 actcaatagg cttagctatc ggcacaaata gcgtcggatg ggcggtgatc actgatgaat
      841 ataaggttcc gtctaaaaag ttcaaggttc tgggaaatac agaccgccac agtatcaaaa
      901 aaaatcttat aggggctctt ttatttgaca gtggagagac agcggaagcg actcgtctca
      961 aacggacagc tcgtagaagg tatacacgtc ggaagaatcg tatttgttat ctacaggaga
     1021 ttttttcaaa tgagatggcg aaagtagatg atagtttctt tcatcgactt gaagagtctt
     1081 ttttggtgga agaagacaag aagcatgaac gtcatcctat ttttggaaat atagtagatg
     1141 aagttgctta tcatgagaaa tatccaacta tctatcatct gcgaaaaaaa ttggtagatt
     1201 ctactgataa agcggatttg cgcttaatct atttggcctt agcgcatatg attaagtttc
     1261 gtggtcattt tttgattgag ggagatttaa atcctgataa tagtgatgtg gacaaactat
     1321 ttatccagtt ggtacaaacc tacaatcaat tatttgaaga aaaccctatt aacgcaagtg
     1381 gagtagatgc taaagcgatt ctttctgcac gattgagtaa atcaagacga ttagaaaatc
     1441 tcattgctca gctccccggt gagaagaaaa atggcttatt tgggaatctc attgctttgt
     1501 cattgggttt gacccctaat tttaaatcaa attttgattt ggcagaagat gctaaattac
     1561 agctttcaaa agatacttac gatgatgatt tagataattt attggcgcaa attggagatc
     1621 aatatgctga tttgtttttg gcagctaaga atttatcaga tgctatttta ctttcagata
     1681 tcctaagagt aaatactgaa ataactaagg ctcccctatc agcttcaatg attaaacgct
     1741 acgatgaaca tcatcaagac ttgactcttt taaaagcttt agttcgacaa caacttccag
     1801 aaaagtataa agaaatcttt tttgatcaat caaaaaacgg atatgcaggt tatattgatg
     1861 ggggagctag ccaagaagaa ttttataaat ttatcaaacc aattttagaa aaaatggatg
     1921 gtactgagga attattggtg aaactaaatc gtgaagattt gctgcgcaag caacggacct
     1981 ttgacaacgg ctctattccc catcaaattc acttgggtga gctgcatgct attttgagaa
     2041 gacaagaaga cttttatcca tttttaaaag acaatcgtga gaagattgaa aaaatcttga
     2101 cttttcgaat tccttattat gttggtccat tggcgcgtgg caatagtcgt tttgcatgga
     2161 tgactcggaa gtctgaagaa acaattaccc catggaattt tgaagaagtt gtcgataaag
     2221 gtgcttcagc tcaatcattt attgaacgca tgacagcctt tgataaaaat cttccaaatg
     2281 aaaaagtact accaaaacat agtttgcttt atgagtattt tacggtttat aacgaattga
     2341 caaaggtcaa atatgttact gaaggaatgc gaaaaccagc atttctttca ggtgaacaga
     2401 agaaagccat tgttgattta ctcttcaaaa caaatcgaaa agtaaccgtt aagcaattaa
     2461 aagaagatta tttcaaaaaa atagaatgtt ttgatagtgt tgaaatttca ggagttgaag
     2521 atagatttaa tgcttcatta ggtacctacc atgatttgct aaaaattatt aaagataaag
     2581 attttttgga taatgaagaa aatgaagata tcttagagga tattgtttta acattgacct
     2641 tatttgaaga tagggagatg attgaggaaa gacttaaaac atatgctcac ctctttgatg
     2701 ataaggtgat gaaacagctt aaacgtcgcc gttatactgg ttggggagct ttgtctcgaa
     2761 aattgattaa tggtattagg gataagcaat ctggcaaaac aatattagat tttttgaaat
     2821 cagatggttt tgccaatcgc aattttatgg cgttaataca cgacgactct ttgacattta
     2881 aagaagacat tcaaaaagca caagtgtctg gacaaggcga tagtttacat gaacatattg
     2941 caaatttagc tggtagccct gctattaaaa aaggtatttt acagactgta aaagttgttg
     3001 atgaattggt caaagtaatg gggcggcata agccagaaaa tatcgttatt gaaatggcac
     3061 gtgaaaatca gacaactcaa aagggccaga aaaattcgcg agagcgtatg aaacgaatcg
     3121 aagaaggtat caaagaatta ggaagtcaga ttcttaaaga gcatcctgtt gaaaatactc
     3181 aattgcaaaa tgaaaagctc tatctctatt atctccaaaa tggaagagac atgtatgtgg
     3241 accaagaatt agatattaat cgtttaagtg attatgatgt cgatcacatt gttccacaaa
     3301 gtttccttaa agacgattca atagacaata aggtcttaac gcgttctgat aaaaatcgtg
     3361 gtaaatcgga taacgttcca agtgaagaag tagtcaaaaa gatgaaaaac tattggagac
     3421 aacttctaaa cgccaagtta atcactcaac gtaagtttga taatttaacg aaagctgaac
     3481 gtggaggttt gagtgaactt gataaagctg gttttatcaa acgccaattg gttgaaactc
     3541 gcgcaatcac taagcatgtg gcacaaattt tggatagtcg catgaatact aaatacgatg
     3601 aaaatgataa acttattcga gaggttaaag tgattacctt aaaatctaaa ttagtttctg
     3661 acttccgaaa agatttccaa ttctataaag tacgtgagat taacaattac catcatgccc
     3721 atgatgcgta tctaaatgcc gtcgttggaa ctgctttgat taagaaatat ccaaaacttg
     3781 aatcggagtt tgtctatggt gattataaag tttatgatgt tcgtaaaatg attgctaagt
     3841 ctgagcaaga aataggcaaa gcaaccgcaa aatatttctt ttactctaat atcatgaact
     3901 tcttcaaaac agaaattaca cttgcaaatg gagagattcg caaacgccct ctaatcgaaa
     3961 ctaatgggga aactggagaa attgtctggg ataaagggcg agattttgcc acagtgcgca
     4021 aagtattgtc catgccccaa gtcaatattg tcaagaaaac agaagtacag acaggcggat
     4081 tctccaagga gtcaatttta ccaaaaagaa attcggacaa gcttattgct cgtaaaaaag
     4141 actgggatcc aaaaaaatat ggtggttttg atagtccaac ggtagcttat tcagtcctag
     4201 ttgttgctaa ggtggaaaaa gggaaatcga agaagttaaa atccgttaaa gagttactag
     4261 ggatcacaat tatggaaaga agttcctttg aaaaaaatcc gattgacttt ttagaagcta
     4321 aaggatataa ggaagttaaa aaagacttaa tcattaaact acctaaatat agtctttttg
     4381 agttagaaaa cggtcgtaaa cggatgctgg ctagtgccgg agaattacaa aaaggaaatg
     4441 agctggctct gccaagcaaa tatgtgaatt ttttatattt agctagtcat tatgaaaagt
     4501 tgaagggtag tccagaagat aacgaacaaa aacaattgtt tgtggagcag cataagcatt
     4561 atttagatga gattattgag caaatcagtg aattttctaa gcgtgttatt ttagcagatg
     4621 ccaatttaga taaagttctt agtgcatata acaaacatag agacaaacca atacgtgaac
     4681 aagcagaaaa tattattcat ttatttacgt tgacgaatct tggagctccc gctgctttta
     4741 aatattttga tacaacaatt gatcgtaaac gatatacgtc tacaaaagaa gttttagatg
     4801 ccactcttat ccatcaatcc atcactggtc tttatgaaac acgcattgat ttgagtcagc
     4861 taggaggtga ctctggtggt tctactaatc tgtcagatat tattgaaaag gagaccggta
     4921 agcaactggt tatccaggaa tccatcctca tgctcccaga ggaggtggaa gaagtcattg
     4981 ggaacaagcc ggaaagcgat atactcgtgc acaccgccta cgacgagagc accgacgaga
     5041 atgtcatgct tctgactagc gacgcccctg aatacaagcc ttgggctctg gtcatacagg
     5101 atagcaacgg tgagaacaag attaagatgc tctctggtgg ttctcccaag aagaagagga
     5161 aagtctaata attgattaat acctaggctg ctaaacaaag cccgaaagga agctgagttg
     5221 gctgctgcca ccgctgagca ataactagca taaccccttg gggcctctaa acgggtcttg
     5281 aggggttttt tgctgaaagg aggaactata tccggattgg cgaatgggnn nnnnnnnnnn
     5341 nnnnnnnnnn nnnnnnnnnn nnnnnnnnnn nnnnnnnnnn nnnnnnnnnn nnnnnnnnnn
     5401 nnnnnnnnnn nnnnnnnnnn nnnnnnnnnn nnnnnnnnnn nnnnnnnnnn nncnnnnnnn
     5461 nnnnnnnnnn nnnnnnnnnn nnnnnnnnnn nnnnnnnnnn nnnnnnnnnn nnnnnnnnnn
     5521 nnnnnnnnnn nnnnnnnnnn nnnnannnnn nnnnnnnnnn nnnnnnnnnn nnnnnnnnnn
     5581 nnnnnnnnnn nnnncctttg acgttggagt ccacgttctt taatagtgga ctcttgttcc
     5641 aaactggaac aacactcaac catatctcgg tctattcttt tgatttataa gggattttgc
     5701 cgatttcggc ctattggtta aaaaatgagc tgatttaaca aaaatttaac gcgaatttta
     5761 acaaaatatt aacgcttaca atttaggtgg cacttttcgg ggaaatgtgc gcggaacccc
     5821 tatttgttta tttttctaaa tacattcaaa tatgtatccg ctcatgaatt aattcttaga
     5881 aaaactcatc gagcatcaaa tgaaactgca atttattcat atcaggatta tcaataccat
     5941 atttttgaaa aagccgtttc tgtaatgaag gagaaaactc accgaggcag ttccatagga
     6001 tggcaagatc ctggtatcgg tctgcgattc cgactcgtcc aacatcaata caacctatta
     6061 atttcccctc gtcaaaaata aggttatcaa gtgagaaatc accatgagtg acgactgaat
     6121 ccggtgagaa tggcaaaagt ttatgcattt ctttccagac ttgttcaaca ggccagccat
     6181 tacgctcgtc atcaaaatca ctcgcatcaa ccaaaccgtt attcattcgt gattgcgcct
     6241 gagcgagacg aaatacgcga tcgctgttaa aaggacaatt acaaacagga atcgaatgca
     6301 accggcgcag gaacactgcc agcgcatcaa caatattttc acctgaatca ggatattctt
     6361 ctaatacctg gaatgctgtt ttcccgggga tcgcagtggt gagtaaccat gcatcatcag
     6421 gagtacggat aaaatgcttg atggtcggaa gaggcataaa ttccgtcagc cagtttagtc
     6481 tgaccatctc atctgtaaca tcattggcaa cgctaccttt gccatgtttc agaaacaact
     6541 ctggcgcatc gggcttccca tacaatcgat agattgtcgc acctgattgc ccgacattat
     6601 cgcgagccca tttataccca tataaatcag catccatgtt ggaatttaat cgcggcctag
     6661 agcaagacgt ttcccgttga atatggctca taacacccct tgtattactg tttatgtaag
     6721 cagacagttt tattgttcat gaccaaaatc ccttaacgtg agttttcgtt ccactgagcg
     6781 tcagaccccg tagaaaagat caaaggatct tcttgagatc ctttttttct gcgcgtaatc
     6841 tgctgattgc aaacaaaaaa accaccgcta ccagcggtgg tttgtttgcc ggatcaagag
     6901 ctaccaactc tttttccgaa ggtaactggc ttcagcagag cgcagatacc aaatactgtc
     6961 cttctagtgt agccgtagtt aggccaccac ttcaagaact ctgtagcacc gcctacatac
     7021 ctcgctctgc taatcatgtt accagtggct gctgccagtg gcgataagtc gtgtcttacc
     7081 gggttggact caagacgata gttaccggat aaggcgcagc ggtcgggctg aacggggggt
     7141 tcgtgcacac agccaagctt ggagcgaacg acctacaccg aactgagata cctacagcgt
     7201 gagctatgag aaagcgccac gcttcccgaa gggagaaagg cggacaggta tccggtaagc
     7261 ggcagggtcg gaacaggaga gcgcacgagg gagcttccag ggggaaacgc ctggtatctt
     7321 tatagtcctg tcgggtttcg ccacctctga cttgagcgtc gatttttgtg atgctcgtca
     7381 ggggggcgga gcctatggaa aaacgccagc aacgcggcct ttttacggtt cctggccttt
     7441 tgctggcctt ttgctcacat gttctttcct gcgttatccc ctgattctgt ggataaccgt
     7501 attaccgcct ttgagtgagc tgataccgct cgccgcagcc gaacgaccga gcgcagcgag
     7561 tcagtgagcg aggaagcgga agagcgcctg atgcggtatt ttctccttac gcatctgtgc
     7621 ggtatttcac accgcaatgg tgcactctca gtacaatctg ctctgatgcc gcatagttaa
     7681 gccagtatac actccgctat cgctacgtga ctgggtcatg gctgcgcccc gacacccgcc
     7741 aacacccgct gacgcgccct gacgggcttg tctgctcccg gcatccgctt acagacaagc
     7801 tgtgaccgtc tccgggagct gcatgtgtca gaggttttca ccgtcatcac cgaaacgcgc
     7861 gaggcagctg cggtaaagct cataagcgtg gtcgtgaagc gattcacaga tgtctgcctg
     7921 ttcatccgcg tccagctcgt tgagtttctc cagaagcgtt aatgtctggc ttctgataaa
     7981 gcgggccatg ttaagggcgg ttttttcctg tttggtcact gatgcctccg tgtaaggggg
     8041 atttctgttc atgggggtaa tgataccgat gaaacgagag aggatgctca cgatacgggt
     8101 tactgatgat gaacatgccc ggttactgga acgttgtgag ggtaaacaac tggcggtatg
     8161 gatgcggcgg gaccagagaa aaatcactca gggtcaatgc cagcgcttcg ttaatacaga
     8221 tgtaggtgtt ccacagggta gccagcagca tcctgcgatg cagatccgga acataatggt
     8281 gcagggcgct gacttccgcg tttccagact ttacgaaaca cggaaaccga agaccattca
     8341 tgttgttgct caggtcgcag acgttttgca gcagcagtcg cttcacgttc gctcgcgtat
     8401 cggtgattca ttctgctaac cagtaaggca accccgccag cctagccggg tcctcaacga
     8461 caggagcacg atcatgcgca cccgtggggc cgccatgccg gcgataatgg cctgcttctc
     8521 gccgaaacgt ttggtggcgg gaccagtgac gaaggcttga gcgagggagt gcaagattcc
     8581 gaataccgca agcgacaggc cgatcatcgt cgcgctccag cgaaagcggt cctcgccgaa
     8641 aatgacccag agcgctgccg gcacctgtcc tacgagttgc atgataaaga agacagtcat
     8701 aagtgcggcg acgatagtca tgccccgcgc ccaccggaag gagctgactg ggttgaaggc
     8761 tctcaagggc atcggtcgag atcccggtgc ctaatgagtg agctaactta cattaattgc
     8821 gttgcgctca ctgccagctt tccagtcggg aaacctgtcg tgccagctgc attaatgaat
     8881 cggccaacgc gcggggagag gcggtttgcg tattgggcgc cagggtggtt tttcttttca
     8941 ccagtgagac gggcaacagc tgattgccct tcaccgcctg gccctgagag agttgcagca
     9001 agcggtccac gctggtttgc cccagcaggc gaaaatcctg tttgatggtg gttaacggcg
     9061 ggatataaca tgagctgtct tcggtatcgt cgtatcccac taccgagata tccgcaccaa
     9121 cgcgcagccc ggactcggta atggcgcgca ttgcgcccag cgccatctga tcgttggcaa
     9181 ccagcatcgc agtgggaacg atgccctcat tcagcatttg catggtttgt tgaaaaccgg
     9241 acatggcact ccagtcgcct tcccgttccg ctatcggctg aatttgattg cgagtgagat
     9301 atttatgcca gccagccaga cgcagacgcg ccgagacaga acttaatggg cccgctaaca
     9361 gcgcgatttg ctggtgaccc aatgcgacca gatgctccac gcccagtcgc gtaccgtctt
     9421 catgggagaa aataatactg ttgatgggtg tctggtcaga gacatcaaga aataacgccg
     9481 gaacattagt gcaggcagct tccacagcaa tggcatcctg gtcatccagc ggatagttaa
     9541 tgatcagccc actgacgcgt tgcgcgagaa gattgtgcac cgccgcttta caggcttcga
     9601 cgccgcttcg ttctaccatc gacaccacca cgctggcacc cagttgatcg gcgcgagatt
     9661 taatcgccgc gacaatttgc gacggcgcgt gcagggccag actggaggtg gcaacgccaa
     9721 tcagcaacaa ctgtttgccc gccagttgtt gtgccacgcg gttgggaatg taattcagct
     9781 ccgccatcgc cgcttccact ttttcccgcg ttttcgcaga aacgtggctg gcatggttca
     9841 ccacgcggga aacggtctga taagagacac cggcatactc tgcgacatcg tataacgtta
     9901 ctggtttcac attcaccacc ctgaattgac tctcttccgg gcgctatcat gccataccgc
     9961 gaaaggtttt gcgccattcg atggtgtccg ggatctcgac gctctccctt atgcgactcc
    10021 tgcattagga agcagcccag tagtaggttg aggccgttga gcaccgccgc cgcaaggaat
    10081 ggtgcatgca aggagatggc gcccaacagt cccccggcca cggggcctgc caccataccc
    10141 acgccgaaac aagcgctcat gagcccaaag tggcgagccc gatcttcccc atcggtgatg
    10201 tcggcgatat aggcgccagc aaccgcacct gtggcgccgg tgatgccggc cacgatgcgt
    10261 ccggcgtaga ggatcgagat ctcgatcccg cgaaattaat acgactcact ataggggaat
    10321 tgtgagcgga taacaattcc cctctagaaa taattttgtt taactttaag aagga
//
